>Addgene plasmid #223600 | pHR-CLIP-CD28 | addgene full sequence | sequence record 444053 | Addgene NGS Result
CGATACCGTCGACCTCGAGGGAATTAATTCGAGCTCGGTACCTTTAAGACCAATGACTTACAAGGCAGCT
GTAGATCTTAGCCACTTTTTAAAAGAAAAGGGGGGACTGGAAGGGCTAATTCACTCCCAACGAAGACAAG
ATCTGCTTTTTGCTTGTACTGGGTCTCTCTGGTTAGACCAGATCTGAGCCTGGGAGCTCTCTGGCTAACT
AGGGAACCCACTGCTTAAGCCTCAATAAAGCTTGCCTTGAGTGCTTCAAGTAGTGTGTGCCCGTCTGTTG
TGTGACTCTGGTAACTAGAGATCCCTCAGACCCTTTTAGTCAGTGTGGAAAATCTCTAGCAGCATCTAGA
ATTAATTCCGTGTATTCTATAGTGTCACCTAAATCGTATGTGTATGATACATAAGGTTATGTATTAATTG
TAGCCGCGTTCTAACGACAATATGTACAAGCCTAATTGTGTAGCATCTGGCTTACTGAAGCAGACCCTAT
CATCTCTCTCGTAAACTGCCGTCAGAGTCGGTTTGGTTGGACGAACCTTCTGAGTTTCTGGTAACGCCGT
CCCGCACCCGGAAATGGTCAGCGAACCAATCAGCAGGGTCATCGCTAGCCAGATCCTCTACGCCGGACGC
ATCGTGGCCGGCATCACCGGCGCCACAGGTGCGGTTGCTGGCGCCTATATCGCCGACATCACCGATGGGG
AAGATCGGGCTCGCCACTTCGGGCTCATGAGCGCTTGTTTCGGCGTGGGTATGGTGGCAGGCCCCGTGGC
CGGGGGACTGTTGGGCGCCATCTCCTTGCATGCACCATTCCTTGCGGCGGCGGTGCTCAACGGCCTCAAC
CTACTACTGGGCTGCTTCCTAATGCAGGAGTCGCATAAGGGAGAGCGTCGAATGGTGCACTCTCAGTACA
ATCTGCTCTGATGCCGCATAGTTAAGCCAGCCCCGACACCCGCCAACACCCGCTGACGCGCCCTGACGGG
CTTGTCTGCTCCCGGCATCCGCTTACAGACAAGCTGTGACCGTCTCCGGGAGCTGCATGTGTCAGAGGTT
TTCACCGTCATCACCGAAACGCGCGAGACGAAAGGGCCTCGTGATACGCCTATTTTTATAGGTTAATGTC
ATGATAATAATGGTTTCTTAGACGTCAGGTGGCACTTTTCGGGGAAATGTGCGCGGAACCCCTATTTGTT
TATTTTTCTAAATACATTCAAATATGTATCCGCTCATGAGACAATAACCCTGATAAATGCTTCAATAATA
TTGAAAAAGGAAGAGTATGAGTATTCAACATTTCCGTGTCGCCCTTATTCCCTTTTTTGCGGCATTTTGC
CTTCCTGTTTTTGCTCACCCAGAAACGCTGGTGAAAGTAAAAGATGCTGAAGATCAGTTGGGTGCACGAG
TGGGTTACATCGAACTGGATCTCAACAGCGGTAAGATCCTTGAGAGTTTTCGCCCCGAAGAACGTTTTCC
AATGATGAGCACTTTTAAAGTTCTGCTATGTGGCGCGGTATTATCCCGTATTGACGCCGGGCAAGAGCAA
CTCGGTCGCCGCATACACTATTCTCAGAATGACTTGGTTGAGTACTCACCAGTCACAGAAAAGCATCTTA
CGGATGGCATGACAGTAAGAGAATTATGCAGTGCTGCCATAACCATGAGTGATAACACTGCGGCCAACTT
ACTTCTGACAACGATCGGAGGACCGAAGGAGCTAACCGCTTTTTTGCACAACATGGGGGATCATGTAACT
CGCCTTGATCGTTGGGAACCGGAGCTGAATGAAGCCATACCAAACGACGAGCGTGACACCACGATGCCTG
TAGCAATGGCAACAACGTTGCGCAAACTATTAACTGGCGAACTACTTACTCTAGCTTCCCGGCAACAATT
AATAGACTGGATGGAGGCGGATAAAGTTGCAGGACCACTTCTGCGCTCGGCCCTTCCGGCTGGCTGGTTT
ATTGCTGATAAATCTGGAGCCGGTGAGCGTGGGTCTCGCGGTATCATTGCAGCACTGGGGCCAGATGGTA
AGCCCTCCCGTATCGTAGTTATCTACACGACGGGGAGTCAGGCAACTATGGATGAACGAAATAGACAGAT
CGCTGAGATAGGTGCCTCACTGATTAAGCATTGGTAACTGTCAGACCAAGTTTACTCATATATACTTTAG
ATTGATTTAAAACTTCATTTTTAATTTAAAAGGATCTAGGTGAAGATCCTTTTTGATAATCTCATGACCA
AAATCCCTTAACGTGAGTTTTCGTTCCACTGAGCGTCAGACCCCGTAGAAAAGATCAAAGGATCTTCTTG
AGATCCTTTTTTTCTGCGCGTAATCTGCTGCTTGCAAACAAAAAAACCACCGCTACCAGCGGTGGTTTGT
TTGCCGGATCAAGAGCTACCAACTCTTTTTCCGAAGGTAACTGGCTTCAGCAGAGCGCAGATACCAAATA
CTGTTCTTCTAGTGTAGCCGTAGTTAGGCCACCACTTCAAGAACTCTGTAGCACCGCCTACATACCTCGC
TCTGCTAATCCTGTTACCAGTGGCTGCTGCCAGTGGCGATAAGTCGTGTCTTACCGGGTTGGACTCAAGA
CGATAGTTACCGGATAAGGCGCAGCGGTCGGGCTGAACGGGGGGTTCGTGCACACAGCCCAGCTTGGAGC
GAACGACCTACACCGAACTGAGATACCTACAGCGTGAGCTATGAGAAAGCGCCACGCTTCCCGAAGGGAG
AAAGGCGGACAGGTATCCGGTAAGCGGCAGGGTCGGAACAGGAGAGCGCACGAGGGAGCTTCCAGGGGGA
AACGCCTGGTATCTTTATAGTCCTGTCGGGTTTCGCCACCTCTGACTTGAGCGTCGATTTTTGTGATGCT
CGTCAGGGGGGCGGAGCCTATGGAAAAACGCCAGCAACGCGGCCTTTTTACGGTTCCTGGCCTTTTGCTG
GCCTTTTGCTCACATGTTCTTTCCTGCGTTATCCCCTGATTCTGTGGATAACCGTATTACCGCCTTTGAG
TGAGCTGATACCGCTCGCCGCAGCCGAACGACCGAGCGCAGCGAGTCAGTGAGCGAGGAAGCGGAAGAGC
GCCCAATACGCAAACCGCCTCTCCCCGCGCGTTGGCCGATTCATTAATGCAGCTGTGGAATGTGTGTCAG
TTAGGGTGTGGAAAGTCCCCAGGCTCCCCAGCAGGCAGAAGTATGCAAAGCATGCATCTCAATTAGTCAG
CAACCAGGTGTGGAAAGTCCCCAGGCTCCCCAGCAGGCAGAAGTATGCAAAGCATGCATCTCAATTAGTC
AGCAACCATAGTCCCGCCCCTAACTCCGCCCATCCCGCCCCTAACTCCGCCCAGTTCCGCCCATTCTCCG
CCCCATGGCTGACTAATTTTTTTTATTTATGCAGAGGCCGAGGCCGCCTCGGCCTCTGAGCTATTCCAGA
AGTAGTGAGGAGGCTTTTTTGGAGGCCTAGGCTTTTGCAAAAAGCTTGGACACAAGACAGGCTTGCGAGA
TATGTTTGAGAATACCACTTTATCCCGCGTCAGGGAGAGGCAGTGCGTAAAAAGACGCGGACTCATGTGA
AATACTGGTTTTTAGTGCGCCAGATCTCTATAATCTCGCGCAACCTATTTTCCCCTCGAACACTTTTTAA
GCCGTAGATAAACAGGCTGGGACACTTCACATGAGCGAAAAATACATCGTCACCTGGGACATGTTGCAGA
TCCATGCACGTAAACTCGCAAGCCGACTGATGCCTTCTGAACAATGGAAAGGCATTATTGCCGTAAGCCG
TGGCGGTCTGTACCGGGTGCGTTACTGGCGCGTGAACTGGGTATTCGTCATGTCGATACCGTTTGTATTT
CCAGCTACGATCACGACAACCAGCGCGAGCTTAAAGTGCTGAAACGCGCAGAAGGCGATGGCGAAGGCTT
CATCGTTATTGATGACCTGGTGGATACCGGTGGTACTGCGGTTGCGATTCGTGAAATGTATCCAAAAGCG
CACTTTGTCACCATCTTCGCAAAACCGGCTGGTCGTCCGCTGGTTGATGACTATGTTGTTGATATCCCGC
AAGATACCTGGATTGAACAGCCGTGGGATATGGGCGTCGTATTCGTCCCGCCAATCTCCGGTCGCTAATC
TTTTCAACGCCTGGCACTGCCGGGCGTTGTTCTTTTTAACTTCAGGCGGGTTACAATAGTTTCCAGTAAG
TATTCTGGAGGCTGCATCCATGACACAGGCAAACCTGAGCGAAACCCTGTTCAAACCCCGCTTTAAACAT
CCTGAAACCTCGACGCTAGTCCGCCGCTTTAATCACGGCGCACAACCGCCTGTGCAGTCGGCCCTTGATG
GTAAAACCATCCCTCACTGGTATCGCATGATTAACCGTCTGATGTGGATCTGGCGCGGCATTGACCCACG
CGAAATCCTCGACGTCCAGGCACGTATTGTGATGAGCGATGCCGAACGTACCGACGATGATTTATACGAT
ACGGTGATTGGCTACCGTGGCGGCAACTGGATTTATGAGTGGGCCCCGGATCTTTGTGAAGGAACCTTAC
TTCTGTGGTGTGACATAATTGGACAAACTACCTACAGAGATTTAAAGCTCTAAGGTAAATATAAAATTTT
TAAGTGTATAATGTGTTAAACTACTGATTCTAATTGTTTGTGTATTTTAGATTCCAACCTATGGAACTGA
TGAATGGGAGCAGTGGTGGAATGCCTTTAATGAGGAAAACCTGTTTTGCTCAGAAGAAATGCCATCTAGT
GATGATGAGGCTACTGCTGACTCTCAACATTCTACTCCTCCAAAAAAGAAGAGAAAGGTAGAAGACCCCA
AGGACTTTCCTTCAGAATTGCTAAGTTTTTTGAGTCATGCTGTGTTTAGTAATAGAACTCTTGCTTGCTT
TGCTATTTACACCACAAAGGAAAAAGCTGCACTGCTATACAAGAAAATTATGGAAAAATATTCTGTAACC
TTTATAAGTAGGCATAACAGTTATAATCATAACATACTGTTTTTTCTTACTCCACACAGGCATAGAGTGT
CTGCTATTAATAACTATGCTCAAAAATTGTGTACCTTTAGCTTTTTAATTTGTAAAGGGGTTAATAAGGA
ATATTTGATGTATAGTGCCTTGACTAGAGATCATAATCAGCCATACCACATTTGTAGAGGTTTTACTTGC
TTTAAAAAACCTCCCACACCTCCCCCTGAACCTGAAACATAAAATGAATGCAATTGTTGTTGTTAACTTG
TTTATTGCAGCTTATAATGGTTACAAATAAAGCAATAGCATCACAAATTTCACAAATAAAGCATTTTTTT
CACTGCATTCTAGTTGTGGTTTGTCCAAACTCATCAATGTATCTTATCATGTCTGGATCAACTGGATAAC
TCAAGCTAACCAAAATCATCCCAAACTTCCCACCCCATACCCTATTACCACTGCCAATTACCTGTGGTTT
CATTTACTCTAAACCTGTGATTCCTCTGAATTATTTTCATTTTAAAGAAATTGTATTTGTTAAATATGTA
CTACAAACTTAGTAGTTGGAAGGGCTAATTCACTCCCAAAGAAGACAAGATATCCTTGATCTGTGGATCT
ACCACACACAAGGCTACTTCCCTGATTAGCAGAACTACACACCAGGGCCAGGGGTCAGATATCCACTGAC
CTTTGGATGGTGCTACAAGCTAGTACCAGTTGAGCCAGATAAGGTAGAAGAGGCCAATAAAGGAGAGAAC
ACCAGCTTGTTACACCCTGTGAGCCTGCATGGGATGGATGACCCGGAGAGAGAAGTGTTAGAGTGGAGGT
TTGACAGCCGCCTAGCATTTCATCACGTGGCCCGAGAGCTGCATCCGGAGTACTTCAAGAACTGCTGATA
TCGAGCTTGCTACAAGGGACTTTCCGCTGGGGACTTTCCAGGGAGGCGTGGCCTGGGCGGGACTGGGGAG
TGGCGAGCCCTCAGATCCTGCATATAAGCAGCTGCTTTTTGCCTGTACTGGGTCTCTCTGGTTAGACCAG
ATCTGAGCCTGGGAGCTCTCTGGCTAACTAGGGAACCCACTGCTTAAGCCTCAATAAAGCTTGCCTTGAG
TGCTTCAAGTAGTGTGTGCCCGTCTGTTGTGTGACTCTGGTAACTAGAGATCCCTCAGACCCTTTTAGTC
AGTGTGGAAAATCTCTAGCAGTGGCGCCCGAACAGGGACTTGAAAGCGAAAGGGAAACCAGAGGAGCTCT
CTCGACGCAGGACTCGGCTTGCTGAAGCGCGCACGGCAAGAGGCGAGGGGCGGCGACTGGTGAGTACGCC
AAAAATTTTGACTAGCGGAGGCTAGAAGGAGAGAGATGGGTGCGAGAGCGTCAGTATTAAGCGGGGGAGA
ATTAGATCGCGATGGGAAAAAATTCGGTTAAGGCCAGGGGGAAAGAAAAAATATAAATTAAAACATATAG
TATGGGCAAGCAGGGAGCTAGAACGATTCGCAGTTAATCCTGGCCTGTTAGAAACATCAGAAGGCTGTAG
ACAAATACTGGGACAGCTACAACCATCCCTTCAGACAGGATCAGAAGAACTTAGATCATTATATAATACA
GTAGCAACCCTCTATTGTGTGCATCAAAGGATAGAGATAAAAGACACCAAGGAAGCTTTAGACAAGATAG
AGGAAGAGCAAAACAAAAGTAAGACCACCGCACAGCAAGCGGCCGGCCGCTGATCTTCAGACCTGGAGGA
GGAGATATGAGGGACAATTGGAGAAGTGAATTATATAAATATAAAGTAGTAAAAATTGAACCATTAGGAG
TAGCACCCACCAAGGCAAAGAGAAGAGTGGTGCAGAGAGAAAAAAGAGCAGTGGGAATAGGAGCTTTGTT
CCTTGGGTTCTTGGGAGCAGCAGGAAGCACTATGGGCGCAGCGTCAATGACGCTGACGGTACAGGCCAGA
CAATTATTGTCTGGTATAGTGCAGCAGCAGAACAATTTGCTGAGGGCTATTGAGGCGCAACAGCATCTGT
TGCAACTCACAGTCTGGGGCATCAAGCAGCTCCAGGCAAGAATCCTGGCTGTGGAAAGATACCTAAAGGA
TCAACAGCTCCTGGGGATTTGGGGTTGCTCTGGAAAACTCATTTGCACCACTGCTGTGCCTTGGAATGCT
AGTTGGAGTAATAAATCTCTGGAACAGATTTGGAATCACACGACCTGGATGGAGTGGGACAGAGAAATTA
ACAATTACACAAGCTTAATACACTCCTTAATTGAAGAATCGCAAAACCAGCAAGAAAAGAATGAACAAGA
ATTATTGGAATTAGATAAATGGGCAAGTTTGTGGAATTGGTTTAACATAACAAATTGGCTGTGGTATATA
AAATTATTCATAATGATAGTAGGAGGCTTGGTAGGTTTAAGAATAGTTTTTGCTGTACTTTCTATAGTGA
ATAGAGTTAGGCAGGGATATTCACCATTATCGTTTCAGACCCACCTCCCAACCCCGAGGGGACCCGACAG
GCCCGAAGGAATAGAAGAAGAAGGTGGAGAGAGAGACAGAGACAGATCCATTCGATTAGTGAACGGATCT
CGACGGTATCGCCAAATGGCAGTATTCATCCACAATTTTAAAAGAAAAGGGGGGATTGGGGGGTACAGTG
CAGGGGAAAGAATAGTAGACATAATAGCAACAGACATACAAACTAAAGAATTACAAAAACAAATTACAAA
AATTCAAAATTTTCGGGTTTATTACAGGGACAGCAGAGATCCAGTTTGGATCGATAAGCTTGATATCGAA
TTCCTGCAGCCCCGATAAAATAAAAGATTTTATTTAGTCTCCAGAAAAAGGGGGGAATGAAAGACCCCAC
CTGTAGGTTTGGCAAGCTAGCTGCAGTAACGCCATTTTGCAAGGCATGGAAAAATACCAAACCAAGAATA
GAGAAGTTCAGATCAAGGGCGGGTACATGAAAATAGCTAACGTTGGGCCAAACAGGATATCTGCGGTGAG
CAGTTTCGGCCCCGGCCCGGGGCCAAGAACAGATGGTCACCGCAGTTTCGGCCCCGGCCCGAGGCCAAGA
ACAGATGGTCCCCAGATATGGCCCAACCCTCAGCAGTTTCTTAAGACCCATCAGATGTTTCCAGGCTCCC
CCAAGGACCTGAAATGACCCTGCGCCTTATTTGAATTAACCAATCAGCCTGCTTCTCGCTTCTGTTCGCG
CGCTTCTGCTTCCCGAGCTCTATAAAAGAGCTCACAACCCCTCACTCGGCGCGCCAGTCCTCCGACAGAC
TGAGTCGCCCGGGGGGGATCTGGAGCTCTCGAGAATTCTCATGCTCAGGCTGCTCTTGGCTCTCAACTTA
TTCCCTTCAATTCAAGTAACAGGAAACAAGATGGACAAAGACTGCGAAATGAAGCGCACCACCCTGGATA
GCCCTCTGGGCAAGCTGGAACTGTCTGGGTGCGAACAGGGCCTGCACCGTATCATCTTCCTGGGCAAAGG
AACATCTGCCGCCGACGCCGTGGAAGTGCCTGCCCCAGCCGCCGTGCTGGGCGGACCAGAGCCACTGATC
CAGGCCACCGCCTGGCTCAACGCCTACTTTCACCAGCCTGAGGCCATCGAGGAGTTCCCTGTGCCAGCCC
TGCACCACCCAGTGTTCCAGCAGGAGAGCTTTACCCGCCAGGTGCTGTGGAAACTGCTGAAAGTGGTGAA
GTTCGGAGAGGTCATCAGCGAGAGCCACCTGGCCGCCCTGGTGGGCAATCCCGCCGCCACCGCCGCCGTG
AACACCGCCCTGGACGGAAATCCCGTGCCCATTCTGATCCCCTGCCACCGGGTGGTGCAGGGCGACAGCG
ACGTGGGGCCCTACCTGGGCGGGCTCGCCGTGAAAGAGTGGCTGCTGGCCCACGAGGGCCACAGACTGGG
CAAGCCTGGGCTGGGTGGTAGCGGTAGCGGTAGCGGTGGAGGTGGAAGCAGCAACAAGATTTTGGTGAAG
CAGTCGCCCATGCTTGTAGCGTACGACAATGCGGTCAACCTTAGCTGCAAGTATTCCTACAATCTCTTCT
CAAGGGAGTTCCGGGCATCCCTTCACAAAGGACTGGATAGTGCTGTGGAAGTCTGTGTTGTATATGGGAA
TTACTCCCAGCAGCTTCAGGTTTACTCAAAAACGGGGTTCAACTGTGATGGGAAATTGGGCAATGAATCA
GTGACATTCTACCTCCAGAATTTGTATGTTAACCAAACAGATATTTACTTCTGCAAAATTGAAGTTATGT
ATCCTCCTCCTTACCTAGACAATGAGAAGAGCAATGGAACCATTATCCATGTGAAAGGGAAACACCTTTG
TCCAAGTCCCCTATTTCCCGGACCTTCTAAGCCCTTTTGGGTGCTGGTGGTGGTTGGTGGAGTCCTGGCT
TGCTATAGCTTGCTAGTAACAGTGGCCTTTATTATTTTCTGGGTGAGGAGTAAGAGGAGCAGGCTCCTGC
ACAGTGACTACATGAACATGACTCCCCGCCGCCCCGGGCCCACCCGCAAGCATTACCAGCCCTATGCCCC
ACCACGCGACTTCGCAGCCTATCGCTCCTAAGCGACTCTAGAGTCGACCTGCAGGCATGCAAGCTTGATA
TCAAGCTTATCGATAATCAACCTCTGGATTACAAAATTTGTGAAAGATTGACTGGTATTCTTAACTATGT
TGCTCCTTTTACGCTATGTGGATACGCTGCTTTAATGCCTTTGTATCATGCTATTGCTTCCCGTATGGCT
TTCATTTTCTCCTCCTTGTATAAATCCTGGTTGCTGTCTCTTTATGAGGAGTTGTGGCCCGTTGTCAGGC
AACGTGGCGTGGTGTGCACTGTGTTTGCTGACGCAACCCCCACTGGTTGGGGCATTGCCACCACCTGTCA
GCTCCTTTCCGGGACTTTCGCTTTCCCCCTCCCTATTGCCACGGCGGAACTCATCGCCGCCTGCCTTGCC
CGCTGCTGGACAGGGGCTCGGCTGTTGGGCACTGACAATTCCGTGGTGTTGTCGGGGAAATCATCGTCCT
TTCCTTGGCTGCTCGCCTGTGTTGCCACCTGGATTCTGCGCGGGACGTCCTTCTGCTACGTCCCTTCGGC
CCTCAATCCAGCGGACCTTCCTTCCCGCGGCCTGCTGCCGGCTCTGCGGCCTCTTCCGCGTCTTCGCCTT
CGCCCTCAGACGAGTCGGATCTCCCTTTGGGCCGCCTCCCCGCAT
Features (pLannotate 1.2.2; 35 found; start..end, strand, type, name):
     38..106     +  CDS            nef (fragment): NEF_HV1Z2 - Experimental evidence at protein level: Swiss-Prot protein existence level 1. Extracellular Nef protein targets CD4(+) T-lymphocytes for apoptosis by interacting with CXCR4 surface receptors. From Human immunodeficiency virus type 1 group M subtype D (isolate Z2/CDC-Z34) (HIV-1).
    108..341     +  LTR            3' LTR (ΔU3): self-inactivating 3' long terminal repeat (LTR) from HIV-1
    366..384     -  promoter       SP6 promoter: promoter for bacteriophage SP6 RNA polymerase
    612..891     +  CDS            TcR (fragment): tetracycline efflux protein; tet; confers resistance to tetracycline
    892..940     -  misc_feature   bom (fragment): basis of mobility region from pBR322
   1042..1077    -  CDS            rop (fragment): Rop protein, which maintains plasmids at low copy number; rop
   1172..1276    +  promoter       AmpR promoter: bla
   1277..2137    +  CDS            AmpR: β-lactamase; bla; confers resistance to ampicillin, carbenicillin, and related antibiotics
   2308..2896    +  rep_origin     ori: high-copy-number ColE1/pMB1/pBR322/pUC origin of replication
   3079..3135    +  CDS            lacI (fragment): lac repressor; lacI; The lac repressor binds to the lac operator to inhibit transcription in E. coli. This inhibition can be relieved by adding lactose or isopropyl-β-D-thiogalactopyranoside (IPTG).
   3142..3471    +  promoter       SV40 promoter: SV40 enhancer and early promoter
   3671..3790    +  CDS            gpt (fragment): XGPT_ECOLI - Also known as gpp, gxu. Experimental evidence at protein level: Swiss-Prot protein existence level 1. Purine salvage pathway enzyme that catalyzes the transfer of the ribosyl-5-phosphate group from 5-phospho-alpha-D-ribose 1- diphosphate (PRPP) to the N9 position of the 6-oxopurines guanine and xanthine to form the corresponding ribonucleotides GMP (guanosine 5'- monophosphate) and XMP (xanthosine 5'-monophosphate), with the release of PPi. To a lesser extent, also acts on hypoxanthine (PubMed:9100006, PubMed:3886014). Does not ribophosphorylate adenine (PubMed:3886014). From Esch
   3790..4125    +  CDS            gpt (fragment): XGPT_ECOLI - Also known as gpp, gxu. Experimental evidence at protein level: Swiss-Prot protein existence level 1. Purine salvage pathway enzyme that catalyzes the transfer of the ribosyl-5-phosphate group from 5-phospho-alpha-D-ribose 1- diphosphate (PRPP) to the N9 position of the 6-oxopurines guanine and xanthine to form the corresponding ribonucleotides GMP (guanosine 5'- monophosphate) and XMP (xanthosine 5'-monophosphate), with the release of PPi. To a lesser extent, also acts on hypoxanthine (PubMed:9100006, PubMed:3886014). Does not ribophosphorylate adenine (PubMed:3886014). From Esch
   4220..4525    +  CDS            frsA (fragment): FRSA_ECOLI - Also known as yafA. Experimental evidence at protein level: Swiss-Prot protein existence level 1. Catalyzes the hydrolysis of esters (PubMed:15808744). Displays esterase activity toward pNP-butyrate (PubMed:15808744). May stimulate mixed-acid fermentation by acting as a fermentation/respiration switch that down-regulates respiration and up- regulates fermentation rates (PubMed:15169777). From Escherichia coli (strain K12).
   4529..4603    +  CDS            small t antigen (fragment): SV40 (simian virus 40) small t antigen
   4605..4670    +  intron         small t intron: SV40 (simian virus 40) small t antigen intron
   4800..4820    +  CDS            SV40 NLS: nuclear localization signal of SV40 (simian virus 40) large T antigen
   5139..5222    +  CDS            large T antigen (fragment): large T antigen from SV40 (simian virus 40)
   5245..5379    +  polyA_signal   SV40 poly(A) signal: SV40 polyadenylation signal
   5546..5875    +  CDS            nef (fragment): NEF_HV1BR - Experimental evidence at protein level: Swiss-Prot protein existence level 1. Extracellular Nef protein targets CD4(+) T-lymphocytes for apoptosis by interacting with CXCR4 surface receptors (PubMed:14990729). From Human immunodeficiency virus type 1 group M subtype B (isolate BRU/LAI) (HIV-1).
   5923..6180    +  LTR            5' LTR (truncated): truncated 5' long terminal repeat (LTR) from HIV-1
   6227..6352    +  misc_feature   HIV-1 Ψ: packaging signal of human immunodeficiency virus type 1
   6336..6674    +  CDS            HIV-1 gag (fragment): gag protein from human immunodeficiency virus 1; gag
   6849..7082    +  misc_feature   RRE: The Rev response element (RRE) of HIV-1 allows for Rev-dependent mRNA export from the nucleus to the cytoplasm.
   7459..7559    +  CDS            Rev (fragment): human immunodeficiency virus 1 (HIV-1) Rev protein; rev; enhances nuclear export of unspliced and incompletely spliced viral mRNAs
   7596..7713    +  misc_feature   cPPT/CTS: central polypurine tract and central termination sequence of HIV-1
   7750..7782    -  misc_feature   MCS (fragment): pBluescript multiple cloning site
   7866..8273    +  promoter       SFFV promoter: spleen focus-forming virus long terminal repeat (LTR) promoter
   8301..8363    +  CDS            CD28 (fragment): CD28_HUMAN - Experimental evidence at protein level: Swiss-Prot protein existence level 1. Involved in T-cell activation, the induction of cell proliferation and cytokine production and promotion of T-cell survival. Enhances the production of IL4 and IL10 in T-cells in conjunction with TCR/CD3 ligation and CD40L costimulation (PubMed:8617933). Isoform 3 enhances CD40L-mediated activation of NF-kappa-B and kinases MAPK8 and PAK2 in T-cells (PubMed:15067037). From Homo sapiens (Human).
   8361..8906    +  CDS            CLIP-tag™: human O6-alkylguanine-DNA-alkyltransferase variant that forms covalent bonds with benzylcytosine derivatives fast-reacting variant, optimized for mammalian expression
   8943..9548    +  CDS            CD28 (fragment): CD28_HUMAN - Experimental evidence at protein level: Swiss-Prot protein existence level 1. Involved in T-cell activation, the induction of cell proliferation and cytokine production and promotion of T-cell survival. Enhances the production of IL4 and IL10 in T-cells in conjunction with TCR/CD3 ligation and CD40L costimulation (PubMed:8617933). Isoform 3 enhances CD40L-mediated activation of NF-kappa-B and kinases MAPK8 and PAK2 in T-cells (PubMed:15067037). From Homo sapiens (Human).
   9556..9586    +  misc_feature   MCS (fragment): pUC18/19 multiple cloning site
   9587..9605    +  misc_feature   MCS (fragment): pBluescript multiple cloning site
   9605..10193   +  misc_feature   WPRE: woodchuck hepatitis virus posttranscriptional regulatory element
  10194..21      +  misc_feature   MCS (fragment) (across the origin): pBluescript multiple cloning site
