[The description below was written by a language model from this plasmid's Addgene catalogue record and pLannotate feature annotations shown in this document.]
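Description:
pHR-CLIP-CD28 is a lentiviral transfer plasmid built on the pHR backbone for expressing human CD28 carrying a CLIP tag in mammalian cells. In bacteria it is maintained through a high-copy ColE1/pUC-type origin and selected with ampicillin via the AmpR (β-lactamase) gene. The annotated sequence (about 10.2 kb) also shows remnants typical of older HIV-1-derived vectors outside the viral region. These include fragments of pBR322 elements (TcR, bom, rop) and an SV40 promoter followed by E. coli gpt sequence, the SV40 small t intron and the SV40 poly(A) signal. They appear to be backbone carry-over rather than part of the payload.

The viral portion runs from a truncated HIV-1 5' LTR through the Ψ packaging signal with a partial gag sequence, the Rev response element and the cPPT/CTS, and ends in a ΔU3 self-inactivating 3' LTR. These elements allow the genomic RNA to be packaged, exported in a Rev-dependent manner and integrated into target cells, with the LTR promoter disabled after integration. Packaging functions are not encoded here and must be supplied in trans. Expression of the insert is driven by the internal SFFV promoter, and a WPRE downstream of the coding sequence enhances transcript expression.

The open reading frame begins with a short N-terminal CD28 segment, likely the signal peptide. This is followed by the CLIP-tag and then the remainder of CD28, which would place the tag at the extracellular N-terminus of the mature receptor. The CLIP-tag reacts covalently with benzylcytosine-conjugated substrates, enabling specific labelling of CD28. The associated publication concerns cis-B7:CD28 interactions and CD28 co-stimulation in T cells.
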