Addgene plasmid #223600: pHR-CLIP-CD28
Purpose: Lentiviral expression of human CD28 with CLIP tag in mammalian cells
Depositing lab: Enfu Hui. Depositing organization: University of California, San Diego (UCSD). Publication: cis-B7:CD28 interactions at invaginated synaptic membranes provide CD28 co-stimulation and promote CD8(+) T cell function and anti-tumor immunity. Zhao Y, Caron C, Chan YY, Lee CK, Xu X, Zhang J, Masubuchi T, Wu C, Bui JD, Hui E. Immunity. 2023 Jun 13;56(6):1187-1203.e12. doi: 10.1016/j.immuni.2023.04.005. Epub 2023 May 8. PubMed 37160118.
Backbone
  Vector backbone: pHR
  Vector type: Lentiviral ; Mammalian Expression
Growth in bacteria
  Bacterial resistance: Ampicillin, 100 μg/mL
  Growth temperature: 37°C
  Growth strain: NEB Stable
  Copy number: High Copy
Gene/Insert
  Gene/Insert name: CD28
  Species: H. sapiens (human)
  Entrez Gene: CD28 (a.k.a. Tp44)
  Tag / fusion protein: CLIP (N terminal on insert)
  Cloning method: Gibson Cloning
  Sequencing primers: 5′ ccaatcagcctgcttctcgcttc; 3′ ccagaggttgattatcgataagc
Terms and licenses: Academic/Nonprofit Terms; Industry Terms: Not Available to Industry
Depositor comments: Plasmid lab code: L750
How to cite: pHR-CLIP-CD28 was a gift from Enfu Hui (Addgene plasmid # 223600 ; http://n2t.net/addgene:223600 ; RRID:Addgene_223600)
